>Addgene plasmid | pDONR223-MAP3K11 | analyzer sequence | sequence record 46809
GCTGGGATGGCAAATAATGATTTTATTTTGACTGATAGTGACCTGTTCGTTGCAACAAATTGATAAGCAA
TGCTTTCTTATAATGCCAACTTTGTACAAGAAAGTTGGCAAAGGCCCCGCTTCCGGCACCCACGGGGCCT
GGGCACCCATGTCTTTGGTCTGTGCCCTGCAGTCCTGGGGGCCCCCCTGGAAGGGGTTGGCAGGTGGGGA
GTCCCAGAAGGGGTCTGAGTCCGGGAACAAGGTCCAGGGTGCTCGGCGGGGTGCAGGCTGTGGTGATGGC
AGGGGAGAAGGCCGTGGCCCAGCTGACACAAAGCTCCAGGGATCAATGCGGCTGCGAAGGGGCGAGGGCC
GAGGTCGGCTGATGAGGCCCAGGGGTGGTGAACGTGGGGTGCCTGGGGTGCCAGGAGCAGAGCGTGATGT
CCCCGGTGGGGGTGAGACAGTGCCTCCGCGGGGCTCCTCCTCACGTCGGGGGCTCTTGGCTGACCGCTGG
CCCACAGGGATACCCAGGTCCAGCAACAGGGGTGCAGGAGTGGGCGGGGAGTCGGGCGTCTTGAGCGAGA
AGCAGATGAGCGGGGAAGGGGGCGGCTCGGTCGGGCCTGCGGTGGGGGTCCTGCGCCCAGCAGTCGGCCA
TAAGCTGTGCGAAGGGCTCGGGGCAGGTGGATGGGATGGGCAGTGTGAGCTTGTTAACAGCTACGCCATA
GGCCACAGCAAGGCAGTCAATGGCACGGTATGGCACCTCCCCGGTCAACAGTTTCAACAAAAGCACCCCA
AAACTGTGGGCGAGACAACGGGTTTGGTTTCCCTTTTCTCTCCCCACCCCCCCCCCCCTTACTGGCCACT
TCCCCCAAAAACAACAAGGAAACCAATTGGTTTGGGTTCCCTGTCCC
